Addgene plasmid #217389: pYH86
Purpose: Ptrc-mCherry-mcdBsol for bacterial expression
Depositing lab: Anthony Vecchiarelli. Depositing organization: University of Michigan. Publication: An experimental framework to assess biomolecular condensates in bacteria. Hoang Y, Azaldegui CA, Dow RE, Ghalmi M, Biteen JS, Vecchiarelli AG. Nat Commun. 2024 Apr 15;15(1):3222. doi: 10.1038/s41467-024-47330-4. PubMed 38622124.
Backbone
  Vector backbone: pUC18
  Vector type: Bacterial Expression
Growth in bacteria
  Bacterial resistance: Ampicillin, 100 μg/mL
  Growth temperature: 37°C
  Growth strain: DH5alpha
  Copy number: High Copy
Gene/Insert
  Gene/Insert name: mcdBsol
  Species: Synthetic
  Tag / fusion protein: mCherry (N terminal on insert)
  Cloning method: Gibson Cloning
Terms and licenses: Academic/Nonprofit Terms; Industry Terms: Not Available to Industry
Depositor comments: Please visit https://doi.org/10.1101/2023.03.22.533878 for bioRxiv preprint.
How to cite: pYH86 was a gift from Anthony Vecchiarelli (Addgene plasmid # 217389 ; http://n2t.net/addgene:217389 ; RRID:Addgene_217389)
