[The description below was written by a language model from this plasmid's Addgene catalogue record and pLannotate feature annotations shown in this document.]
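Description:
pYH86 is a 5.3 kb high-copy bacterial expression plasmid for producing an mCherry-tagged protein in E. coli. It is catalogued as built on a pUC18 backbone and assembled by Gibson cloning. It replicates from a ColE1/pMB1-type origin and is selected with ampicillin through the bla (AmpR) gene and its own promoter. The feature table also shows a bom region and only a fragment of rop, consistent with the high copy number listed. These parts, together with lacIq-lacI, the trc promoter and the rrnB terminators, resemble a pTrc-style expression scaffold more than plain pUC18, although a fragment of the pUC18/19 multiple cloning site is present.

The expression cassette is driven by the strong hybrid trc promoter, followed by a lac operator. The plasmid carries lacI under the lacIq promoter, so it supplies its own repressor and transcription can be induced with IPTG. The mCherry coding sequence lies directly downstream. The insert, mcdBsol, is described as a synthetic sequence carrying mCherry at its N terminus. It is not annotated in the feature table, but presumably occupies the unannotated stretch between mCherry and the MCS fragment. The record does not define how the "sol" variant differs from its parent sequence. The 5S rRNA segment and the rrnB T1 and T2 terminators end transcription before the resistance gene. Short tet promoter and yciV fragments near the start of the sequence appear to be backbone remnants.

The associated publication describes an experimental framework for assessing biomolecular condensates in bacteria. This suggests the plasmid is used for titratable expression of the red fluorescent fusion so that its localization and behaviour can be imaged in living cells.
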