Features (pLannotate 1.2.2; 16 found; start..end, strand, type, name):
      3..20      +  promoter       tet promoter (fragment): E. coli promoter for tetracycline efflux protein gene
     16..117     -  CDS            yciV (fragment): RNAAM_ECOLI - Also known as trpH From Escherichia coli (strain K12).
    193..222     +  promoter       trc promoter: strong E. coli promoter; hybrid between the trp and lac UV5 promoters
    230..246     +  protein_bind   lac operator: The lac repressor binds to the lac operator to inhibit transcription in E. coli. This inhibition can be relieved by adding lactose or isopropyl-β-D-thiogalactopyranoside (IPTG). lac repressor encoded by lacI
    273..977     +  CDS            mCherry: mCherry is a basic (constitutively fluorescent) red fluorescent protein published in 2004, derived from Discosoma sp.. It is reported to be a very rapidly-maturing monomer with low acid sensitivity.
   1453..1478    +  misc_feature   MCS (fragment): pUC18/19 multiple cloning site
   1562..1677    +  ncRNA          5S rRNA: Accession: RF00001 - 5S ribosomal RNA
   1681..1767    +  terminator     rrnB T1 terminator: Escherichia coli rrnB; transcription terminator T1 from the E. coli rrnB gene
   1859..1886    +  terminator     rrnB T2 terminator: transcription terminator T2 from the E. coli rrnB gene
   1905..1996    +  promoter       AmpR promoter: bla
   1997..2857    +  CDS            AmpR: β-lactamase; bla; confers resistance to ampicillin, carbenicillin, and related antibiotics
   3028..3616    +  rep_origin     ori: high-copy-number ColE1/pMB1/pBR322/pUC origin of replication
   3802..3942    -  misc_feature   bom: basis of mobility region from pBR322
   4044..4084    -  CDS            rop (fragment): Rop protein, which maintains plasmids at low copy number; rop
   4128..4205    +  promoter       lacIq promoter: lacI (mutant); In the lacIq allele, a single base change in the promoter boosts expression of the lacI gene about 10-fold.
   4206..5288    +  CDS            lacI: lac repressor; lacI; The lac repressor binds to the lac operator to inhibit transcription in E. coli. This inhibition can be relieved by adding lactose or isopropyl-β-D-thiogalactopyranoside (IPTG).
>Addgene plasmid #217389 | pYH86 | addgene full sequence | sequence record 429312 | Addgene NGS Result
GTTTGACAGCTTATCATCGACTGCACGGTGCACCAATGCTTCTGGCGTCAGGCAGCCATCGGAAGCTGTG
GTATGGCTGTGCAGGTCGTAAATCACTGCATAATTCGTGTCGCTCAAGGCGCACTCCCGTTCTGGATAAT
GTTTTTTGCGCCGACATCATAACGGTTCTGGCAAATATTCTGAAATGAGCTGTTGACAATTAATCATCCG
GCTCGTATAATGTGTGGAATTGTGAGCGGATAACAATTTCACACAGGAAACAGACCATGGCAGTGAGCAA
GGGCGAGGAGGATAACATGGCCATCATCAAGGAGTTCATGCGCTTCAAGGTGCACATGGAGGGCTCCGTG
AACGGCCACGAGTTCGAGATCGAGGGCGAGGGCGAGGGCCGCCCCTACGAGGGCACCCAGACCGCCAAGC
TGAAGGTGACCAAGGGTGGCCCCCTGCCCTTCGCCTGGGACATCCTGTCCCCTCAGTTCATGTACGGCTC
CAAGGCCTACGTGAAGCACCCCGCCGACATCCCCGACTACTTGAAGCTGTCCTTCCCCGAGGGCTTCAAG
TGGGAGCGCGTGATGAACTTCGAGGACGGCGGCGTGGTGACCGTGACCCAGGACTCCTCCCTGCAGGACG
GCGAGTTCATCTACAAGGTGAAGCTGCGCGGCACCAACTTCCCCTCCGACGGCCCCGTAATGCAGAAGAA
GACCATGGGCTGGGAGGCCTCCTCCGAGCGGATGTACCCCGAGGACGGCGCCCTGAAGGGCGAGATCAAG
CAGAGGCTGAAGCTGAAGGACGGCGGCCACTACGACGCTGAGGTCAAGACCACCTACAAGGCCAAGAAGC
CCGTGCAGCTGCCCGGCGCCTACAACGTCAACATCAAGTTGGACATCACCTCCCACAACGAGGACTACAC
CATCGTGGAACAGTACGAACGCGCCGAGGGCCGCCACTCCACCGGCGGCATGGACGAGCTGTACAAGGGA
TCCGGCAGCGGCAGCATGACAGACGCATTCGACCAGCTTCAGCAACAGTCGCAAACCCCCATTGCCCAGG
AGGGTTCATTAACGACCGGCCCTGAGCTGTCTGACCGCCCACTTCAATTATTGCCACGCGAGTTCGAAAC
GTTTTGTGACCGTTATGCGGTACACGCCGGGGATGTCATTGAAGCCGCCTTAGATCTGGTTCTGCTTGAC
CCTGATCTTCAACAGCGTCTGCTTCAACGCCTTCGTCAAGGTAATGGCTCAGATCGCGTTTGGCTGGGCA
CGGCGTGCCCGCGTAGTTGGCAACAGCAACTGCAACAGCAGGCCCAAGATCAGGGCTTATCAGAAGCCGA
CCTGCTTCAGGAGGCGATTGCACAGCGCCTGGACTTGGTGTTGGGTCAGACGACGTTGCGCGAGGAGGTT
ACACTTTTGCGTCAAGAATTGGACCAGCTTAAGCGTAAGTTACACGGATGGTGAGTCGACCTGCAGGCAT
GCAAGCTTGGCTGTTTTGGCGGATGAGAGAAGATTTTCAGCCTGATACAGATTAAATCAGAACGCAGAAG
CGGTCTGATAAAACAGAATTTGCCTGGCGGCAGTAGCGCGGTGGTCCCACCTGACCCCATGCCGAACTCA
GAAGTGAAACGCCGTAGCGCCGATGGTAGTGTGGGGTCTCCCCATGCGAGAGTAGGGAACTGCCAGGCAT
CAAATAAAACGAAAGGCTCAGTCGAAAGACTGGGCCTTTCGTTTTATCTGTTGTTTGTCGGTGAACGCTC
TCCTGAGTAGGACAAATCCGCCGGGAGCGGATTTGAACGTTGCGAAGCAACGGCCCGGAGGGTGGCGGGC
AGGACGCCCGCCATAAACTGCCAGGCATCAAATTAAGCAGAAGGCCATCCTGACGGATGGCCTTTTTGCG
TTTCTACAAACTCTTTTGTTTATTTTTCTAAATACATTCAAATATGTATCCGCTCATGAGACAATAACCC
TGATAAATGCTTCAATAATATTGAAAAAGGAAGAGTATGAGTATTCAACATTTCCGTGTCGCCCTTATTC
CCTTTTTTGCGGCATTTTGCCTTCCTGTTTTTGCTCACCCAGAAACGCTGGTGAAAGTAAAAGATGCTGA
AGATCAGTTGGGTGCACGAGTGGGTTACATCGAACTGGATCTCAACAGCGGTAAGATCCTTGAGAGTTTT
CGCCCCGAAGAACGTTTTCCAATGATGAGCACTTTTAAAGTTCTGCTATGTGGCGCGGTATTATCCCGTG
TTGACGCCGGGCAAGAGCAACTCGGTCGCCGCATACACTATTCTCAGAATGACTTGGTTGAGTACTCACC
AGTCACAGAAAAGCATCTTACGGATGGCATGACAGTAAGAGAATTATGCAGTGCTGCCATAACCATGAGT
GATAACACTGCGGCCAACTTACTTCTGACAACGATCGGAGGACCGAAGGAGCTAACCGCTTTTTTGCACA
ACATGGGGGATCATGTAACTCGCCTTGATCGTTGGGAACCGGAGCTGAATGAAGCCATACCAAACGACGA
GCGTGACACCACGATGCCTGTAGCAATGGCAACAACGTTGCGCAAACTATTAACTGGCGAACTACTTACT
CTAGCTTCCCGGCAACAATTAATAGACTGGATGGAGGCGGATAAAGTTGCAGGACCACTTCTGCGCTCGG
CCCTTCCGGCTGGCTGGTTTATTGCTGATAAATCTGGAGCCGGTGAGCGTGGGTCTCGCGGTATCATTGC
AGCACTGGGGCCAGATGGTAAGCCCTCCCGTATCGTAGTTATCTACACGACGGGGAGTCAGGCAACTATG
GATGAACGAAATAGACAGATCGCTGAGATAGGTGCCTCACTGATTAAGCATTGGTAACTGTCAGACCAAG
TTTACTCATATATACTTTAGATTGATTTAAAACTTCATTTTTAATTTAAAAGGATCTAGGTGAAGATCCT
TTTTGATAATCTCATGACCAAAATCCCTTAACGTGAGTTTTCGTTCCACTGAGCGTCAGACCCCGTAGAA
AAGATCAAAGGATCTTCTTGAGATCCTTTTTTTCTGCGCGTAATCTGCTGCTTGCAAACAAAAAAACCAC
CGCTACCAGCGGTGGTTTGTTTGCCGGATCAAGAGCTACCAACTCTTTTTCCGAAGGTAACTGGCTTCAG
CAGAGCGCAGATACCAAATACTGTCCTTCTAGTGTAGCCGTAGTTAGGCCACCACTTCAAGAACTCTGTA
GCACCGCCTACATACCTCGCTCTGCTAATCCTGTTACCAGTGGCTGCTGCCAGTGGCGATAAGTCGTGTC
TTACCGGGTTGGACTCAAGACGATAGTTACCGGATAAGGCGCAGCGGTCGGGCTGAACGGGGGGTTCGTG
CACACAGCCCAGCTTGGAGCGAACGACCTACACCGAACTGAGATACCTACAGCGTGAGCTATGAGAAAGC
GCCACGCTTCCCGAAGGGAGAAAGGCGGACAGGTATCCGGTAAGCGGCAGGGTCGGAACAGGAGAGCGCA
CGAGGGAGCTTCCAGGGGGAAACGCCTGGTATCTTTATAGTCCTGTCGGGTTTCGCCACCTCTGACTTGA
GCGTCGATTTTTGTGATGCTCGTCAGGGGGGCGGAGCCTATGGAAAAACGCCAGCAACGCGGCCTTTTTA
CGGTTCCTGGCCTTTTGCTGGCCTTTTGCTCACATGTTCTTTCCTGCGTTATCCCCTGATTCTGTGGATA
ACCGTATTACCGCCTTTGAGTGAGCTGATACCGCTCGCCGCAGCCGAACGACCGAGCGCAGCGAGTCAGT
GAGCGAGGAAGCGGAAGAGCGCCTGATGCGGTATTTTCTCCTTACGCATCTGTGCGGTATTTCACACCGC
ATATGGTGCACTCTCAGTACAATCTGCTCTGATGCCGCATAGTTAAGCCAGTATACACTCCGCTATCGCT
ACGTGACTGGGTCATGGCTGCGCCCCGACACCCGCCAACACCCGCTGACGCGCCCTGACGGGCTTGTCTG
CTCCCGGCATCCGCTTACAGACAAGCTGTGACCGTCTCCGGGAGCTGCATGTGTCAGAGGTTTTCACCGT
CATCACCGAAACGCGCGAGGCAGCAGATCAATTCGCGCGCGAAGGCGAAGCGGCATGCATTTACGTTGAC
ACCATCGAATGGTGCAAAACCTTTCGCGGTATGGCATGATAGCGCCCGGAAGAGAGTCAATTCAGGGTGG
TGAATGTGAAACCAGTAACGTTATACGATGTCGCAGAGTATGCCGGTGTCTCTTATCAGACCGTTTCCCG
CGTGGTGAACCAGGCCAGCCACGTTTCTGCGAAAACGCGGGAAAAAGTGGAAGCGGCGATGGCGGAGCTG
AATTACATTCCCAACCGCGTGGCACAACAACTGGCGGGCAAACAGTCGTTGCTGATTGGCGTTGCCACCT
CCAGTCTGGCCCTGCACGCGCCGTCGCAAATTGTCGCGGCGATTAAATCTCGCGCCGATCAACTGGGTGC
CAGCGTGGTGGTGTCGATGGTAGAACGAAGCGGCGTCGAAGCCTGTAAAGCGGCGGTGCACAATCTTCTC
GCGCAACGCGTCAGTGGGCTGATCATTAACTATCCGCTGGATGACCAGGATGCCATTGCTGTGGAAGCTG
CCTGCACTAATGTTCCGGCGTTATTTCTTGATGTCTCTGACCAGACACCCATCAACAGTATTATTTTCTC
CCATGAAGACGGTACGCGACTGGGCGTGGAGCATCTGGTCGCATTGGGTCACCAGCAAATCGCGCTGTTA
GCGGGCCCATTAAGTTCTGTCTCGGCGCGTCTGCGTCTGGCTGGCTGGCATAAATATCTCACTCGCAATC
AAATTCAGCCGATAGCGGAACGGGAAGGCGACTGGAGTGCCATGTCCGGTTTTCAACAAACCATGCAAAT
GCTGAATGAGGGCATCGTTCCCACTGCGATGCTGGTTGCCAACGATCAGATGGCGCTGGGCGCAATGCGC
GCCATTACCGAGTCCGGGCTGCGCGTTGGTGCGGATATCTCGGTAGTGGGATACGACGATACCGAAGACA
GCTCATGTTATATCCCGCCGTTAACCACCATCAAACAGGATTTTCGCCTGCTGGGGCAAACCAGCGTGGA
CCGCTTGCTGCAACTCTCTCAGGGCCAGGCGGTGAAGGGCAATCAGCTGTTGCCCGTCTCACTGGTGAAA
AGAAAAACCACCCTGGCGCCCAATACGCAAACCGCCTCTCCCCGCGCGTTGGCCGATTCATTAATGCAGC
TGGCACGACAGGTTTCCCGACTGGAAAGCGGGCAGTGAGCGCAACGCAATTAATGTAAGTTAGCGCGAAT
TGATCTG
